>Addgene plasmid #193075 | SFFV-mCh-GATA2-A318T | addgene full sequence | sequence record 382282 | Addgene NGS Result
GGCTCTAGCTATCCCGCCCCTAACTCCGCCCATCCCGCCCCTAACTCCGCCCAGTTCCGCCCATTCTCCG
CCCCATGGCTGACTAATTTTTTTTATTTATGCAGAGGCCGAGGCCGCCTCGGCCTCTGAGCTATTCCAGA
AGTAGTGAGGAGGCTTTTTTGGAGGCCTAGGGACGTACCCAATTCGCCCTATAGTGAGTCGTATTACGCG
CGCTCACTGGCCGTCGTTTTACAACGTCGTGACTGGGAAAACCCTGGCGTTACCCAACTTAATCGCCTTG
CAGCACATCCCCCTTTCGCCAGCTGGCGTAATAGCGAAGAGGCCCGCACCGATCGCCCTTCCCAACAGTT
GCGCAGCCTGAATGGCGAATGGG
[124 nt withheld, positions 374-497]
C
[91 nt withheld, positions 499-589]
A
[49 nt withheld, positions 591-639]
CCTTTGACGTTGGAGTCCACGTTCTTT
[37 nt withheld, positions 667-703]
ACCCTATCTCGGTCTATTCTTTTGATTTATAAGGGATTTTGCCGATTTCGGCCTATTGGTTAAAAAATGA
GCTGATTTAACAAAAATTTAACGCGAATTTTAACAAAATATTAACGCTTACAATTTAGGTGGCACTTTTC
GGGGAAATGTGCGCGGAACCCCTATTTGTTTATTTTTCTAAATACATTCAAATATGTATCCGCTCATGAG
ACAATAACCCTGATAAATGCTTCAATAATATTGAAAAAGGAAGAGTATGAGTATTCAACATTTCCGTGTC
GCCCTTATTCCCTTTTTTGCGGCATTTTGCCTTCCTGTTTTTGCTCACCCAGAAACGCTGGTGAAAGTAA
AAGATGCTGAAGATCAGTTGGGTGCACGAGTGGGTTACATCGAACTGGATCTCAACAGCGGTAAGATCCT
TGAGAGTTTTCGCCCCGAAGAACGTTTTCCAATGATGAGCACTTTTAAAGTTCTGCTATGTGGCGCGGTA
TTATCCCGTATTGACGCCGGGCAAGAGCAACTCGGTCGCCGCATACACTATTCTCAGAATGACTTGGTTG
AGTACTCACCAGTCACAGAAAAGCATCTTACGGATGGCATGACAGTAAGAGAATTATGCAGTGCTGCCAT
AACCATGAGTGATAACACTGCGGCCAACTTACTTCTGACAACGATCGGAGGACCGAAGGAGCTAACCGCT
TTTTTGCACAACATGGGGGATCATGTAACTCGCCTTGATCGTTGGGAACCGGAGCTGAATGAAGCCATAC
CAAACGACGAGCGTGACACCACGATGCCTGTAGCAATGGCAACAACGTTGCGCAAACTATTAACTGGCGA
ACTACTTACTCTAGCTTCCCGGCAACAATTAATAGACTGGATGGAGGCGGATAAAGTTGCAGGACCACTT
CTGCGCTCGGCCCTTCCGGCTGGCTGGTTTATTGCTGATAAATCTGGAGCCGGTGAGCGTGGGTCTCGCG
GTATCATTGCAGCACTGGGGCCAGATGGTAAGCCCTCCCGTATCGTAGTTATCTACACGACGGGGAGTCA
GGCAACTATGGATGAACGAAATAGACAGATCGCTGAGATAGGTGCCTCACTGATTAAGCATTGGTAACTG
TCAGACCAAGTTTACTCATATATACTTTAGATTGATTTAAAACTTCATTTTTAATTTAAAAGGATCTAGG
TGAAGATCCTTTTTGATAATCTCATGACCAAAATCCCTTAACGTGAGTTTTCGTTCCACTGAGCGTCAGA
CCCCGTAGAAAAGATCAAAGGATCTTCTTGAGATCCTTTTTTTCTGCGCGTAATCTGCTGCTTGCAAACA
AAAAAACCACCGCTACCAGCGGTGGTTTGTTTGCCGGATCAAGAGCTACCAACTCTTTTTCCGAAGGTAA
CTGGCTTCAGCAGAGCGCAGATACCAAATACTGTTCTTCTAGTGTAGCCGTAGTTAGGCCACCACTTCAA
GAACTCTGTAGCACCGCCTACATACCTCGCTCTGCTAATCCTGTTACCAGTGGCTGCTGCCAGTGGCGAT
AAGTCGTGTCTTACCGGGTTGGACTCAAGACGATAGTTACCGGATAAGGCGCAGCGGTCGGGCTGAACGG
GGGGTTCGTGCACACAGCCCAGCTTGGAGCGAACGACCTACACCGAACTGAGATACCTACAGCGTGAGCT
ATGAGAAAGCGCCACGCTTCCCGAAGGGAGAAAGGCGGACAGGTATCCGGTAAGCGGCAGGGTCGGAACA
GGAGAGCGCACGAGGGAGCTTCCAGGGGGAAACGCCTGGTATCTTTATAGTCCTGTCGGGTTTCGCCACC
TCTGACTTGAGCGTCGATTTTTGTGATGCTCGTCAGGGGGGCGGAGCCTATGGAAAAACGCCAGCAACGC
GGCCTTTTTACGGTTCCTGGCCTTTTGCTGGCCTTTTGCTCACATGTTCTTTCCTGCGTTATCCCCTGAT
TCTGTGGATAACCGTATTACCGCCTTTGAGTGAGCTGATACCGCTCGCCGCAGCCGAACGACCGAGCGCA
GCGAGTCAGTGAGCGAGGAAGCGGAAGAGCGCCCAATACGCAAACCGCCTCTCCCCGCGCGTTGGCCGAT
TCATTAATGCAGCTGGCACGACAGGTTTCCCGACTGGAAAGCGGGCAGTGAGCGCAACGCAATTAATGTG
AGTTAGCTCACTCATTAGGCACCCCAGGCTTTACACTTTATGCTTCCGGCTCGTATGTTGTGTGGAATTG
TGAGCGGATAACAATTTCACACAGGAAACAGCTATGACCATGATTACGCCAAGCGCGCAATTAACCCTCA
CTAAAGGGAACAAAAGCTGGAGCTGCAAGCTTAATGTAGTCTTATGCAATACTCTTGTAGTCTTGCAACA
TGGTAACGATGAGTTAGCAACATGCCTTACAAGGAGAGAAAAAGCACCGTGCATGCCGATTGGTGGAAGT
AAGGTGGTACGATCGTGCCTTATTAGGAAGGCAACAGACGGGTCTGACATGGATTGGACGAACCACTGAA
TTGCCGCATTGCAGAGATATTGTATTTAAGTGCCTAGCTCGATACATAAACGGGTCTCTCTGGTTAGACC
AGATCTGAGCCTGGGAGCTCTCTGGCTAACTAGGGAACCCACTGCTTAAGCCTCAATAAAGCTTGCCTTG
AGTGCTTCAAGTAGTGTGTGCCCGTCTGTTGTGTGACTCTGGTAACTAGAGATCCCTCAGACCCTTTTAG
TCAGTGTGGAAAATCTCTAGCAGTGGCGCCCGAACAGGGACTTGAAAGCGAAAGGGAAACCAGAGGAGCT
CTCTCGACGCAGGACTCGGCTTGCTGAAGCGCGCACGGCAAGAGGCGAGGGGCGGCGACTGGTGAGTACG
CCAAAAATTTTGACTAGCGGAGGCTAGAAGGAGAGAGATGGGTGCGAGAGCGTCAGTATTAAGCGGGGGA
GAATTAGATCGCGATGGGAAAAAATTCGGTTAAGGCCAGGGGGAAAGAAAAAATATAAATTAAAACATAT
AGTATGGGCAAGCAGGGAGCTAGAACGATTCGCAGTTAATCCTGGCCTGTTAGAAACATCAGAAGGCTGT
AGACAAATACTGGGACAGCTACAACCATCCCTTCAGACAGGATCAGAAGAACTTAGATCATTATATAATA
CAGTAGCAACCCTCTATTGTGTGCATCAAAGGATAGAGATAAAAGACACCAAGGAAGCTTTAGACAAGAT
AGAGGAAGAGCAAAACAAAAGTAAGACCACCGCACAGCAAGCGGCCGCTGATCTTCAGACCTGGAGGAGG
AGATATGAGGGACAATTGGAGAAGTGAATTATATAAATATAAAGTAGTAAAAATTGAACCATTAGGAGTA
GCACCCACCAAGGCAAAGAGAAGAGTGGTGCAGAGAGAAAAAAGAGCAGTGGGAATAGGAGCTTTGTTCC
TTGGGTTCTTGGGAGCAGCAGGAAGCACTATGGGCGCAGCGTCAATGACGCTGACGGTACAGGCCAGACA
ATTATTGTCTGGTATAGTGCAGCAGCAGAACAATTTGCTGAGGGCTATTGAGGCGCAACAGCATCTGTTG
CAACTCACAGTCTGGGGCATCAAGCAGCTCCAGGCAAGAATCCTGGCTGTGGAAAGATACCTAAAGGATC
AACAGCTCCTGGGGATTTGGGGTTGCTCTGGAAAACTCATTTGCACCACTGCTGTGCCTTGGAATGCTAG
TTGGAGTAATAAATCTCTGGAACAGATTTGGAATCACACGACCTGGATGGAGTGGGACAGAGAAATTAAC
AATTACACAAGCTTAATACACTCCTTAATTGAAGAATCGCAAAACCAGCAAGAAAAGAATGAACAAGAAT
TATTGGAATTAGATAAATGGGCAAGTTTGTGGAATTGGTTTAACATAACAAATTGGCTGTGGTATATAAA
ATTATTCATAATGATAGTAGGAGGCTTGGTAGGTTTAAGAATAGTTTTTGCTGTACTTTCTATAGTGAAT
AGAGTTAGGCAGGGATATTCACCATTATCGTTTCAGACCCACCTCCCAACCCCGAGGGGACCCGACAGGC
CCGAAGGAATAGAAGAAGAAGGTGGAGAGAGAGACAGAGACAGATCCATTCGATTAGTGAACGGATCTCG
ACGGTATCGGTTAACTTTTAAAAGAAAAGGGGGGATTGGGGGGTACAGTGCAGGGGAAAGAATAGTAGAC
ATAATAGCAACAGACATACAAACTAAAGAATTACAAAAACAAATTACAAAAATTCAAAATTTTATCGATC
ACGAGACTAGCCTCGAGCTGGCTGCAGTAACGCCATTTTGCAAGGCATGGAAAAATACCAAACCAAGAAT
AGAGAAGTTCAGATCAAGGGCGGGTACATGAAAATAGCTAACGTTGGGCCAAACAGGATATCTGCGGTGA
GCAGTTTCGGCCCCGGCCCGGGGCCAAGAACAGATGGTCACCGCAGTTTCGGCCCCGGCCCGAGGCCAAG
AACAGATGGTCCCCAGATATGGCCCAACCCTCAGCAGTTTCTTAAGACCCATCAGATGTTTCCAGGCTCC
CCCAAGGACCTGAAATGACCCTGCGCCTTATTTGAATTAACCAATCAGCCTGCTTCTCGCTTCTGTTCGC
GCGCTTCTGCTTCCCGAGCTCTATAAAAGAGCTCACAACCCCTCACTCGGCGCGCCAGTCCTCCGACAGA
CTGAGTCGGCCGGTCGAATCAAGCTTATCGATACCGTCGACGGATCCATGGTGAGCAAGGGCGAGGAGGT
CATCAAAGAGTTCATGCGCTTCAAGGTGCGCATGGAGGGCTCCATGAACGGCCACGAGTTCGAGATCGAG
GGCGAGGGCGAGGGCCGCCCCTACGAGGGCACCCAGACCGCCAAGCTGAAGGTGACCAAGGGCGGCCCCC
TGCCCTTCGCCTGGGACATCCTGTCCCCCCAGTTCATGTACGGCTCCAAGGCGTACGTGAAGCACCCCGC
CGACATCCCCGATTACAAGAAGCTGTCCTTCCCCGAGGGCTTCAAGTGGGAGCGCGTGATGAACTTCGAG
GACGGCGGTCTGGTGACCGTGACCCAGGACTCCTCCCTGCAGGACGGCACGCTGATCTACAAGGTGAAGA
TGCGCGGCACCAACTTCCCCCCCGACGGCCCCGTAATGCAGAAGAAGACCATGGGCTGGGAGGCCTCCAC
CGAGCGCCTGTACCCCCGCGACGGCGTGCTGAAGGGCGAGATCCACCAGGCCCTGAAGCTGAAGGACGGC
GGCCACTACCTGGTGGAGTTCAAGACCATCTACATGGCCAAGAAGCCCGTGCAACTGCCCGGCTACTACT
ACGTGGACACCAAGCTGGACATCACCTCCCACAACGAGGACTACACCATCGTGGAACAGTACGAGCGCTC
CGAGGGCCGCCACCACCTGTTCCTGTACGGCATGGACGAGCTGTACAAGGAGGTGGCGCCCGAGCAGCCG
CGCTGGATGGCGCACCCGGCCGTGCTGAATGCGCAGCACCCCGACTCACACCACCCGGGCCTGGCGCACA
ACTACATGGAACCCGCGCAGCTGCTGCCTCCAGACGAGGTGGACGTCTTCTTCAATCACCTCGACTCGCA
GGGCAACCCCTACTATGCCAACCCCGCTCACGCGCGGGCGCGCGTCTCCTACAGCCCCGCGCACGCCCGC
CTGACCGGAGGCCAGATGTGCCGCCCACACTTGTTGCACAGCCCGGGTTTGCCCTGGCTGGACGGGGGCA
AAGCAGCCCTCTCTGCCGCTGCGGCCCACCACCACAACCCCTGGACCGTGAGCCCCTTCTCCAAGACGCC
ACTGCACCCCTCAGCTGCTGGAGGCCCTGGAGGCCCACTCTCTGTGTACCCAGGGGCTGGGGGTGGGAGC
GGGGGAGGCAGCGGGAGCTCAGTGGCCTCCCTCACCCCTACAGCAGCCCACTCTGGCTCCCACCTTTTCG
GCTTCCCACCCACGCCACCCAAAGAAGTGTCTCCTGACCCTAGCACCACGGGGGCTGCGTCTCCAGCCTC
ATCTTCCGCGGGGGGTAGTGCAGCCCGAGGAGAGGACAAGGACGGCGTCAAGTACCAGGTGTCACTGACG
GAGAGCATGAAGATGGAAAGTGGCAGTCCCCTGCGCCCAGGCCTAGCTACTATGGGCACCCAGCCTGCTA
CACACCACCCCATCCCCACCTACCCCTCCTATGTGCCGGCGGCTGCCCACGACTACAGCAGCGGACTCTT
CCACCCCGGAGGCTTCCTGGGGGGACCGGCCTCCAGCTTCACCCCTAAGCAGCGCAGCAAGGCTCGTTCC
TGTTCAGAAGGCCGGGAGTGTGTCAACTGTGGGGCCACAGCCACCCCTCTCTGGCGGCGGGACGGCACCG
GCCACTACCTGTGCAATACCTGTGGCCTCTACCACAAGATGAATGGGCAGAACCGACCACTCATCAAGCC
CAAGCGAAGACTGTCGGCCGCCAGAAGAGCCGGCACCTGTTGTGCAAATTGTCAGACGACAACCACCACC
TTATGGCGCCGAAACGCCAACGGGGACCCTGTCTGCAACGCCTGTGGCCTCTACTACAAGCTGCACAATG
TTAACAGGCCACTGACCATGAAGAAGGAAGGGATCCAGACTCGGAACCGGAAGATGTCCAACAAGTCCAA
GAAGAGCAAGAAAGGGGCGGAGTGCTTCGAGGAGCTGTCAAAGTGCATGCAGGAGAAGTCATCCCCCTTC
AGTGCAGCTGCCCTGGCTGGACACATGGCACCTGTGGGCCACCTCCCGCCCTTCAGCCACTCCGGACACA
TCCTGCCCACTCCGACGCCCATCCACCCCTCCTCCAGCCTCTCCTTCGGCCACCCCCACCCGTCCAGCAT
GGTGACCGCCATGGGCTAGGGATCCCCCGGGCTGCAGGAATTCGAGCATCTTACCGCCATTTATTCCCAT
ATTTGTTCTGTTTTTCTTGATTTGGGTATACATTTAAATGTTAATAAAACAAAATGGTGGGGCAATCATT
TACATTTTTAGGGATATGTAATTACTAGTTCAGGTGTATTGCCACAAGACAAACATGTTAAGAAACTTTC
CCGTTATTTACGCTCTGTTCCTGTTAATCAACCTCTGGATTACAAAATTTGTGAAAGATTGACTGATATT
CTTAACTATGTTGCTCCTTTTACGCTGTGTGGATATGCTGCTTTAATGCCTCTGTATCATGCTATTGCTT
CCCGTACGGCTTTCGTTTTCTCCTCCTTGTATAAATCCTGGTTGCTGTCTCTTTATGAGGAGTTGTGGCC
CGTTGTCCGTCAACGTGGCGTGGTGTGCTCTGTGTTTGCTGACGCAACCCCCACTGGCTGGGGCATTGCC
ACCACCTGTCAACTCCTTTCTGGGACTTTCGCTTTCCCCCTCCCGATCGCCACGGCAGAACTCATCGCCG
CCTGCCTTGCCCGCTGCTGGACAGGGGCTAGGTTGCTGGGCACTGATAATTCCGTGGTGTTGTCGGGGAA
GCTGACGTCCTTTGCAATTCGATATCAAGCTGTACCTTTAAGACCAATGACTTACAAGGCAGCTGTAGAT
CTTAGCCACTTTTTAAAAGAAAAGGGGGGACTGGAAGGGCTAATTCACTCCCAACGAAGACAAGATCTGC
TTTTTGCTTGTACTGGGTCTCTCTGGTTAGACCAGATCTGAGCCTGGGAGCTCTCTGGCTAACTAGGGAA
CCCACTGCTTAAGCCTCAATAAAGCTTGCCTTGAGTGCTTCAAGTAGTGTGTGCCCGTCTGTTGTGTGAC
TCTGGTAACTAGAGATCCCTCAGACCCTTTTAGTCAGTGTGGAAAATCTCTAGCAGTAGTAGTTCATGTC
ATCTTATTATTCAGTATTTATAACTTGCAAAGAAATGAATATCAGAGAGTGAGAGGAACTTGTTTATTGC
AGCTTATAATGGTTACAAATAAAGCAATAGCATCACAAATTTCACAAATAAAGCATTTTTTTCACTGCAT
TCTAGTTGTGGTTTGTCCAAACTCATCAATGTATCTTATCATGTCT
Features (pLannotate 1.2.2; 29 found; start..end, strand, type, name):
     32..167     +  rep_origin     SV40 ori: SV40 origin of replication
    188..206     -  promoter       T7 promoter: promoter for bacteriophage T7 RNA polymerase
    214..369     +  CDS            lacZα (fragment): LacZα fragment of β-galactosidase; lacZ fragment
    374..802     +  rep_origin     f1 ori (sequence partly withheld): f1 bacteriophage origin of replication; arrow indicates direction of (+) strand synthesis
    855..959     +  promoter       AmpR promoter: bla
    960..1820    +  CDS            AmpR: β-lactamase; bla; confers resistance to ampicillin, carbenicillin, and related antibiotics
   1991..2579    +  rep_origin     ori: high-copy-number ColE1/pMB1/pBR322/pUC origin of replication
   2762..2854    +  CDS            lacI (fragment): lac repressor; lacI; The lac repressor binds to the lac operator to inhibit transcription in E. coli. This inhibition can be relieved by adding lactose or isopropyl-β-D-thiogalactopyranoside (IPTG).
   2867..2888    +  protein_bind   CAP binding site: CAP binding activates transcription in the presence of cAMP. E. coli catabolite activator protein
   2903..2933    +  promoter       lac promoter: promoter for the E. coli lac operon
   2941..2957    +  protein_bind   lac operator: The lac repressor binds to the lac operator to inhibit transcription in E. coli. This inhibition can be relieved by adding lactose or isopropyl-β-D-thiogalactopyranoside (IPTG). lac repressor encoded by lacI
   3002..3020    +  promoter       T3 promoter: promoter for bacteriophage T3 RNA polymerase
   3048..3274    +  promoter       RSV promoter: Rous sarcoma virus enhancer/promoter
   3275..3455    +  LTR            5' LTR (truncated): truncated 5' long terminal repeat (LTR) from HIV-1
   3502..3627    +  misc_feature   HIV-1 Ψ: packaging signal of human immunodeficiency virus type 1
   3611..3974    +  CDS            HIV-1 gag (fragment): gag protein from human immunodeficiency virus 1; gag
   4120..4353    +  misc_feature   RRE: The Rev response element (RRE) of HIV-1 allows for Rev-dependent mRNA export from the nucleus to the cytoplasm.
   4730..4830    +  CDS            Rev (fragment): human immunodeficiency virus 1 (HIV-1) Rev protein; rev; enhances nuclear export of unspliced and incompletely spliced viral mRNAs
   4849..4966    +  misc_feature   cPPT/CTS: central polypurine tract and central termination sequence of HIV-1
   5000..5401    +  promoter       SFFV promoter: spleen focus-forming virus long terminal repeat (LTR) promoter
   5411..5434    +  misc_feature   MCS (fragment): pBluescript multiple cloning site
   5441..6142    +  CDS            dTomato: dTomato is a basic (constitutively fluorescent) orange fluorescent protein published in 2004, derived from Discosoma sp.. It is reported to be a somewhat slowly-maturing dimer with low acid sensitivity.
   6143..7579    +  CDS            GATA2: GATA2_HUMAN - Experimental evidence at protein level: Swiss-Prot protein existence level 1. Transcriptional activator which regulates endothelin-1 gene expression in endothelial cells. Binds to the consensus sequence 5'- AGATAG-3'. From Homo sapiens (Human).
   7583..7608    +  misc_feature   MCS (fragment): pBluescript multiple cloning site
   7608..7667    +  CDS            S (fragment): HBSAG_WHV6 - Experimental evidence at transcript level: Swiss-Prot protein existence level 2. The middle envelope protein plays an important role in the budding of the virion. It is involved in the induction of budding in a nucleocapsid independent way. In this process the majority of envelope proteins bud to form subviral lipoprotein particles of 22 nm of diameter that do not contain a nucleocapsid (By similarity). From Woodchuck hepatitis B virus (isolate w64/pWS23) (WHV).
   7799..8202    +  misc_feature   WPRE: woodchuck hepatitis virus posttranscriptional regulatory element
   8204..8293    +  CDS            nef (fragment): NEF_HV1Z2 - Experimental evidence at protein level: Swiss-Prot protein existence level 1. Extracellular Nef protein targets CD4(+) T-lymphocytes for apoptosis by interacting with CXCR4 surface receptors. From Human immunodeficiency virus type 1 group M subtype D (isolate Z2/CDC-Z34) (HIV-1).
   8295..8528    +  LTR            3' LTR (ΔU3): self-inactivating 3' long terminal repeat (LTR) from HIV-1
   8600..8721    +  polyA_signal   SV40 poly(A) signal: SV40 polyadenylation signal
