[The description below was written by a language model from this plasmid's Addgene catalogue record and pLannotate feature annotations shown in this document.]
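Description:
SFFV-mCh-GATA2-A318T is a lentiviral transfer plasmid of about 8.7 kb for constitutive expression in mammalian cells of human GATA2 carrying the A318T substitution, fused at its N-terminus to mCherry. It is propagated in E. coli through a high-copy ColE1/pUC-type origin and selected with ampicillin via the β-lactamase gene. The backbone also retains an f1 origin, lac regulatory and lacZα remnants, T7 and T3 promoters, and an SV40 origin, all carried over from the parental cloning vector.

The viral portion has a third-generation, self-inactivating layout. An RSV promoter drives a truncated HIV-1 5' LTR, followed by the Ψ packaging signal with a partial gag region, the Rev response element and the cPPT/CTS. The cassette is closed by a ΔU3 3' LTR and an SV40 polyadenylation signal. These elements allow the genomic RNA to be packaged when helper functions are supplied in trans, and the U3 deletion silences LTR promoter activity after integration. Transgene expression therefore depends on the internal spleen focus-forming virus (SFFV) promoter, which is strongly active in haematopoietic cells. Downstream of this promoter, a red fluorescent protein reading frame abuts the GATA2 coding sequence directly. The automated annotation labels this reporter dTomato, a close relative from the same Discosoma family, whereas the catalogue entry identifies it as mCherry. A WPRE after the fusion enhances transcript stability and expression. The feature table does not mark the A318T change itself.

No mammalian drug-selection marker is annotated, so transduced cells would be identified by red fluorescence. The fusion also allows the mutant protein's localisation to be visualised, consistent with the associated study of GATA2 mitotic bookmarking in haematopoiesis.
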