Addgene plasmid #193075: SFFV-mCh-GATA2-A318T
Purpose: constitutive expression of mCherry fused to human Gata2 with mutation A318T in mammalian cells
Depositing lab: Filipe Pereira. Depositing organization: Center for Neuroscience and Cell Biology, University of Coimbra. Publication: GATA2 mitotic bookmarking is required for definitive haematopoiesis. Silverio-Alves R, Kurochkin I, Rydstrom A, Vazquez Echegaray C, Haider J, Nicholls M, Rode C, Thelaus L, Lindgren AY, Ferreira AG, Brandao R, Larsson J, de Bruijn MFTR, Martin-Gonzalez J, Pereira CF. Nat Commun. 2023 Aug 14;14(1):4645. doi: 10.1038/s41467-023-40391-x. PubMed 37580379.
Backbone
  Vector backbone: SFFV
  Vector type: Mammalian Expression, Lentiviral
Growth in bacteria
  Bacterial resistance: Ampicillin, 100 μg/mL
  Growth temperature: 37°C
  Growth strain: NEB Stable
  Copy number: High Copy
Gene/Insert
  Gene/Insert name: mCh-GATA2-A318T
  Species: H. sapiens (human)
  Promoter: SFFV
  Cloning method: Ligation Independent Cloning
  Sequencing primers: 5′ CTGCTTCCCGAGCTCTATAA
Terms and licenses: Academic/Nonprofit Terms; Industry Terms: Not Available to Industry
How to cite: SFFV-mCh-GATA2-A318T was a gift from Filipe Pereira (Addgene plasmid # 193075 ; http://n2t.net/addgene:193075 ; RRID:Addgene_193075)
